>Addgene plasmid #173449 | pBN087 | addgene full sequence | sequence record 344801 | Addgene NGS Result
AAGAAACCAATTGTCCATATTGCATCAGACATTGCCGTCACTGCGTCTTTTACTGGCTCTTCTCGCTAAC
CAAACCGGTAACCCCGCTTATTAAAAGCATTCTGTAACAAAGCGGGACCAAAGCCATGACAAAAACGCGT
AACAAAAGTGTCTATAATCACGGCAGAAAAGTCCACATTGATTATTTGCACGGCGTCACACTTTGCTATG
CCATAGCATTTTTATCCATAAGATTAGCGGATCCTACCTGACGCTTTTTATCGCAACTCTCTACTGTTTC
TCCATACCCGTTTTTTTGGGCTAGCAGGAGGAATTCACCATGACTTCAGTCACATCTAAGCAATCAACGA
TACTAGGATCTGATGAAATAGATTTAGGTCGCGTTATCGGTGAGCTAATTGATCATCGTAAGCTTATTAT
ATCTATAACATCGGTTTTTACCTTATTTGCAATACTCTATGCATTATTAGCGACTCCTATCTATGAGACG
GATGCGCTAATTCAAATAGAGCAGAAGCAAGGTAATGCTATACTAAGCAGTCTAAGTCAGGTTTTACCTG
ATGGCCAACCCCAATCTGCACCTGAAACAGCTTTGCTACAATCTCGAATGATTCTTGGCAAAACTATAGA
TGATTTAAACCTTCAGATTCAAATTGAACAAAAATATTTTCCTGTTATTGGCCGTGGGTTAGCAAGATTA
ATGGGAGAAAAACCAGGTAATATTGATATTACTCGGTTATATTTGCCTGATAGTGACGATATTAGTAATA
ATACTCCTAGTATAATATTAACAGTAAAAGATAAAGAAAATTATTCGATCAATAGCGATGGTATTCAACT
CAATGGGGTTGTAGGGACGTTATTAAATGAAAAAGGGATATCATTACTGGTTAACGAAATCGATGCTAAA
CCTGGAGATCAATTTGTTATTACACAGTTGCCTCGATTAAAGGCCATTTCTGATCTTTTAAAAAGTTTTA
GCGTTGCTGATTTGGGTAAAGATACGGGAATGTTAACGTTGACTCTTACTGGAGATAACCCAAAAAGAAT
ATCTCATATTTTGGACAGTATCAGTCAGAACTATCTTGCACAGAACATTGCTAGACAAGCTGCGCAGGAT
GCTAAAAGTCTCGAGTTTTTAAATCAACAATTACCCAAAGTTCGTGCCGAATTAGATTCTGCGGAAGACA
AGTTAAATGCTTATCGTAAGCAAAAAGACTCTGTTGACTTGAATATGGAAGCTAAATCAGTACTTGATCA
AATAGTTAACGTTGATAATCAACTAAATGAATTAACCTTCCGTGAGGCAGAAGTTTCACAGCTATATACT
AAGGAACATCCTACTTATAAGGCGTTAATGGAAAAACGGCAAACACTTCAAGAAGAAAAATCTAAACTTA
ATAAGCGCGTTAGTAGTATGCCCTCGACCCAGCAGGAGGTTCTGCGATTAAGTCGAGATGTTGAATCTGG
TCGTGCTGTATATTTGCAATTGCTAAATCGGCAACAAGAATTAAACATTGCCAAATCAAGTGCTATTGGC
AACGTTAGAATTATTGATAATGCTGTAACAGATCCTAATCCTGTAAGACCAAAGAAGACTATCATAATTG
TAATAGGTGTTGTTTTAGGGCTAATCGTTTCGGTTGTACTGGTATTGTTCCAAGTGTTTCTACGCCGTGG
TATCGAATCCCCAGAGCAACTCGAAGAAATCGGAATAAACGTGTATGCAAGTATTCCAATATCTGAATGG
CTTACAAAAAATGCTCGTCAGTCAGGGAAAGTCAGAAAAAATCAGTCAGACACATTGCTTGCTGTTGGTA
ATCCTGCCGATTTAGCTGTTGAGGCCATTCGTGGTTTACGCACAAGTTTGCATTTTGCAATGATGGAAGC
AAAAAATAATGTCCTAATGATATCGGGTGCTAGTCCAAGCGCAGGTATGACTTTTATTAGCAGTAACTTG
GCAGCCACTATAGCAATTACAGGGAAAAAAGTTTTATTCATTGATGCTGACCTTCGTAAGGGATATGCTC
ATAAAATGTTTGGTCATAAAAACGATAAAGGATTATCTGAGTTTTTATCTGGACAAGCCGCTGCTGAAAT
GATCATTGATAAAGTAGAAGGGGGGGGATTTGATTACATTGGTCGTGGACAAATTCCTCCAAACCCAGCT
GAATTACTTATGCATCCGCGTTTTGAACAATTATTAAATTGGGCCTCACAAAATTATGATTTAATTATAA
TAGATACACCTCCAATTTTGGCAGTGACAGATGCTGCGATTATTGGTCGATATGCTGGAACATGTCTATT
AGTCGCTCGCTTTGAAAAAAATACTGTTAAAGAAATTGATGTAAGTATGAAGCGGTTTGAGCAAAGTGGT
GTGGTAGTCAAAGGCTGTATACTTAACGGTGTTGTAAAGAAAGCTAGCAGCTACTATAGATATGGCCATA
ATCATTATGGCTATTCTGAGTATGATAAAAAACACCACCACCACCACCACTGACTGCAGGCATGCAAGCT
TGGCTGTTTTGGCGGATGAGAGAAGATTTTCAGCCTGATACAGATTAAATCAGAACGCAGAAGCGGTCTG
ATAAAACAGAATTTGCCTGGCGGCAGTAGCGCGGTGGTCCCACCTGACCCCATGCCGAACTCAGAAGTGA
AACGCCGTAGCGCCGATGGTAGTGTGGGGTCTCCCCATGCGAGAGTAGGGAACTGCCAGGCATCAAATAA
AACGAAAGGCTCAGTCGAAAGACTGGGCCTTTCGTTTTATCTGTTGTTTGTCGGTGAACGCTCTCCTGAG
TAGGACAAATCCGCCGGGAGCGGATTTGAACGTTGCGAAGCAACGGCCCGGAGGGTGGCGGGCAGGACGC
CCGCCATAAACTGCCAGGCATCAAATTAAGCAGAAGGCCATCCTGACGGATGGCCTTTTTGCGTTTCTAC
AAACTCTTTTGTTTATTTTTCTAAATACATTCAAATATGTATCCGCTCATGAGACAATAACCCTGATAAA
TGCTTCAATAATATTGAAAAAGGAAGAGTATGAGTATTCAACATTTCCGTGTCGCCCTTATTCCCTTTTT
TGCGGCATTTTGCCTTCCTGTTTTTGCTCACCCAGAAACGCTGGTGAAAGTAAAAGATGCTGAAGATCAG
TTGGGTGCACGAGTGGGTTACATCGAACTGGATCTCAACAGCGGTAAGATCCTTGAGAGTTTTCGCCCCG
AAGAACGTTTTCCAATGATGAGCACTTTTAAAGTTCTGCTATGTGGCGCGGTATTATCCCGTGTTGACGC
CGGGCAAGAGCAACTCGGTCGCCGCATACACTATTCTCAGAATGACTTGGTTGAGTACTCACCAGTCACA
GAAAAGCATCTTACGGATGGCATGACAGTAAGAGAATTATGCAGTGCTGCCATAACCATGAGTGATAACA
CTGCGGCCAACTTACTTCTGACAACGATCGGAGGACCGAAGGAGCTAACCGCTTTTTTGCACAACATGGG
GGATCATGTAACTCGCCTTGATCGTTGGGAACCGGAGCTGAATGAAGCCATACCAAACGACGAGCGTGAC
ACCACGATGCCTGTAGCAATGGCAACAACGTTGCGCAAACTATTAACTGGCGAACTACTTACTCTAGCTT
CCCGGCAACAATTAATAGACTGGATGGAGGCGGATAAAGTTGCAGGACCACTTCTGCGCTCGGCCCTTCC
GGCTGGCTGGTTTATTGCTGATAAATCTGGAGCCGGTGAGCGTGGGTCTCGCGGTATCATTGCAGCACTG
GGGCCAGATGGTAAGCCCTCCCGTATCGTAGTTATCTACACGACGGGGAGTCAGGCAACTATGGATGAAC
GAAATAGACAGATCGCTGAGATAGGTGCCTCACTGATTAAGCATTGGTAACTGTCAGACCAAGTTTACTC
ATATATACTTTAGATTGATT
[125 nt withheld, positions 3941-4065]
C
[141 nt withheld, positions 4067-4207]
CCTTTGACGTTGGAGTCCACGTTCTTT
[37 nt withheld, positions 4235-4271]
ACCCTATCTCGGGCTATTCTTTTGATTTATAAGGGATTTTGCCGATTTCGGCCTATTGGTTAAAAAATGA
GCTGATTTAACAAAAATTTAACGCGAATTTTAACAAAATATTAACGTTTACAATTTAAAAGGATCTAGGT
GAAGATCCTTTTTGATAATCTCATGACCAAAATCCCTTAACGTGAGTTTTCGTTCCACTGAGCGTCAGAC
CCCGTAGAAAAGATCAAAGGATCTTCTTGAGATCCTTTTTTTCTGCGCGTAATCTGCTGCTTGCAAACAA
AAAAACCACCGCTACCAGCGGTGGTTTGTTTGCCGGATCAAGAGCTACCAACTCTTTTTCCGAAGGTAAC
TGGCTTCAGCAGAGCGCAGATACCAAATACTGTCCTTCTAGTGTAGCCGTAGTTAGGCCACCACTTCAAG
AACTCTGTAGCACCGCCTACATACCTCGCTCTGCTAATCCTGTTACCAGTGGCTGCTGCCAGTGGCGATA
AGTCGTGTCTTACCGGGTTGGACTCAAGACGATAGTTACCGGATAAGGCGCAGCGGTCGGGCTGAACGGG
GGGTTCGTGCACACAGCCCAGCTTGGAGCGAACGACCTACACCGAACTGAGATACCTACAGCGTGAGCTA
TGAGAAAGCGCCACGCTTCCCGAAGGGAGAAAGGCGGACAGGTATCCGGTAAGCGGCAGGGTCGGAACAG
GAGAGCGCACGAGGGAGCTTCCAGGGGGAAACGCCTGGTATCTTTATAGTCCTGTCGGGTTTCGCCACCT
CTGACTTGAGCGTCGATTTTTGTGATGCTCGTCAGGGGGGCGGAGCCTATGGAAAAACGCCAGCAACGCG
GCCTTTTTACGGTTCCTGGCCTTTTGCTGGCCTTTTGCTCACATGTTCTTTCCTGCGTTATCCCCTGATT
CTGTGGATAACCGTATTACCGCCTTTGAGTGAGCTGATACCGCTCGCCGCAGCCGAACGACCGAGCGCAG
CGAGTCAGTGAGCGAGGAAGCGGAAGAGCGCCTGATGCGGTATTTTCTCCTTACGCATCTGTGCGGTATT
TCACACCGCATAGGGTCATGGCTGCGCCCCGACACCCGCCAACACCCGCTGACGCGCCCTGACGGGCTTG
TCTGCTCCCGGCATCCGCTTACAGACAAGCTGTGACCGTCTCCGGGAGCTGCATGTGTCAGAGGTTTTCA
CCGTCATCACCGAAACGCGCGAGGCAGAAGGAGATGGCGCCCAACAGTCCCCCGGCCACGGGGCCTGCCA
CCATACCCACGCCGAAACAAGCGCTCATGAGCCCGAAGTGGCGAGCCCGATCTTCCCCATCGGTGATGTC
GGCGATATAGGCGCCAGCAACCGCACCTGTGGCGCCGGTGATGCCGGCCACGATGCGTCCGGCGTAGAGG
ATCTGCTCATGTTTGACAGCTTATCATCGATGCATAATGTGCCTGTCAAATGGACGAAGCAGGGATTCTG
CAAACCCTATGCTACTCCGTCAAGCCGTCAATTGTCTGATTCGTTACCAATTATGACAACTTGACGGCTA
CATCATTCACTTTTTCTTCACAACCGGCACGGAACTCGCTCGGGCTGGCCCCGGTGCATTTTTTAAATAC
CCGCGAGAAATAGAGTTGATCGTCAAAACCAACATTGCGACCGACGGTGGCGATAGGCATCCGGGTGGTG
CTCAAAAGCAGCTTCGCCTGGCTGATACGTTGGTCCTCGCGCCAGCTTAAGACGCTAATCCCTAACTGCT
GGCGGAAAAGATGTGACAGACGCGACGGCGACAAGCAAACATGCTGTGCGACGCTGGCGATATCAAAATT
GCTGTCTGCCAGGTGATCGCTGATGTACTGACAAGCCTCGCGTACCCGATTATCCATCGGTGGATGGAGC
GACTCGTTAATCGCTTCCATGCGCCGCAGTAACAATTGCTCAAGCAGATTTATCGCCAGCAGCTCCGAAT
AGCGCCCTTCCCCTTGCCCGGCGTTAATGATTTGCCCAAACAGGTCGCTGAAATGCGGCTGGTGCGCTTC
ATCCGGGCGAAAGAACCCCGTATTGGCAAATATTGACGGCCAGTTAAGCCATTCATGCCAGTAGGCGCGC
GGACGAAAGTAAACCCACTGGTGATACCATTCGCGAGCCTCCGGATGACGACCGTAGTGATGAATCTCTC
CTGGCGGGAACAGCAAAATATCACCCGGTCGGCAAACAAATTCTCGTCCCTGATTTTTCACCACCCCCTG
ACCGCGAATGGTGAGATTGAGAATATAACCTTTCATTCCCAGCGGTCGGTCGATAAAAAAATCGAGATAA
CCGTTGGCCTCAATCGGCGTTAAACCCGCCACCAGATGGGCATTAAACGAGTATCCCGGCAGCAGGGGAT
CATTTTGCGCTTCAGCCATACTTTTCATACTCCCGCCATTCAGAG
Features (pLannotate 1.2.2; 16 found; start..end, strand, type, name):
      1..285     +  promoter       araBAD promoter: araBAD; promoter of the L-arabinose operon of E. coli; the araC regulatory gene is transcribed in the opposite direction (Guzman et al., 1995)
    320..2482    +  CDS            YC06_KLEPN: Experimental evidence at protein level: Swiss-Prot protein existence level 1. From Klebsiella pneumoniae.
   2483..2500    +  CDS            9xHis (fragment): 9xHis affinity tag
   2504..2521    +  misc_feature   MCS (fragment): pUC18/19 multiple cloning site
   2605..2720    +  ncRNA          5S rRNA: Accession: RF00001 - 5S ribosomal RNA
   2724..2810    +  terminator     rrnB T1 terminator: Escherichia coli rrnB; transcription terminator T1 from the E. coli rrnB gene
   2902..2929    +  terminator     rrnB T2 terminator: transcription terminator T2 from the E. coli rrnB gene
   2948..3039    +  promoter       AmpR promoter: bla
   3040..3900    +  CDS            AmpR: β-lactamase; bla; confers resistance to ampicillin, carbenicillin, and related antibiotics
   3942..4322    +  rep_origin     M13 ori (sequence partly withheld): M13 bacteriophage origin of replication; arrow indicates direction of (+) strand synthesis
   4508..5096    +  rep_origin     ori: high-copy-number ColE1/pMB1/pBR322/pUC origin of replication
   5282..5333    -  misc_feature   bom (fragment): basis of mobility region from pBR322
   5449..5488    -  CDS            rop (fragment): Rop protein, which maintains plasmids at low copy number; rop
   5489..5674    -  CDS            TcR (fragment): tetracycline efflux protein; tet; confers resistance to tetracycline
   5684..5702    +  promoter       tet promoter (fragment): E. coli promoter for tetracycline efflux protein gene
   5792..6670    -  CDS            araC: L-arabinose regulatory protein; araC
