[The description below was written by a language model from this plasmid's Addgene catalogue record and pLannotate feature annotations shown in this document.]
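Description:
pBN087 is a bacterial expression plasmid built on the pBAD24 backbone for arabinose-inducible production of a mutant form of Wzc from Escherichia coli E69 (serotype O9a:K30). The roughly 6.7 kb plasmid replicates in E. coli through a ColE1/pMB1-type origin and is selected with ampicillin via the β-lactamase (AmpR) gene. It also carries an M13 phage origin for single-stranded DNA production. Short remnants of the pBR322 lineage are present as well (fragments of bom, rop, the tetracycline resistance gene and its promoter), and these are annotated only as partial features.

The insert, about 2.2 kb and introduced by Gibson cloning, lies directly downstream of the araBAD promoter. The araC regulator gene is encoded divergently on the opposite strand, so transcription is repressed without L-arabinose and induced when it is added. The automated annotation labels the coding sequence by similarity to a Klebsiella pneumoniae homologue, but the catalogue entry identifies it as E. coli Wzc. It carries two substitutions, K540M and Y717E, and is fused at its C terminus to a hexahistidine tag for affinity purification (annotated as a fragment of a longer His tag). Transcription ends at the rrnB T1 and T2 terminators, which follow a residual piece of the multiple cloning site and a 5S rRNA segment.

Wzc is studied in the associated work as a regulator of bacterial capsule assembly. The record does not explain the rationale for each mutation. The construct's stated purpose is simply to express this double-mutant protein, and the His tag suggests recovery of the protein for downstream characterisation.
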