Addgene plasmid #173449: pBN087
Purpose: express E. coli E69 (O9a:K30) Wzc_K540M with Y717E
Depositing lab: James Naismith. Depositing organization: University of Oxford. Publication: The molecular basis of regulation of bacterial capsule assembly by Wzc. Yang Y, Liu J, Clarke BR, Seidel L, Bolla JR, Ward PN, Zhang P, Robinson CV, Whitfield C, Naismith JH. Nat Commun. 2021 Jul 16;12(1):4349. doi: 10.1038/s41467-021-24652-1. PubMed 34272394.
Backbone
  Vector backbone: pBAD24
  Backbone size w/o insert (bp): 4542
  Total vector size (bp): 6698
  Vector type: Bacterial Expression
Growth in bacteria
  Bacterial resistance: Ampicillin, 100 μg/mL
  Growth temperature: 37°C
  Growth strain: DH5alpha
  Copy number: Unknown
Gene/Insert
  Gene/Insert name: E. coli E69 (O9a:K30) Wzc_K540M with Y717E
  Species: Escherichia coli
  Insert size (bp): 2184
  Mutation: K540M, Y717E
  Promoter: araBAD
  Tag / fusion protein: hexa-histidine tag (C terminal on insert)
  Cloning method: Gibson Cloning
  Sequencing primers: 5′ pBADF; 3′ pBADR
Terms and licenses: Academic/Nonprofit Terms; Industry Terms: Not Available to Industry
How to cite: pBN087 was a gift from James Naismith (Addgene plasmid # 173449 ; http://n2t.net/addgene:173449 ; RRID:Addgene_173449)
