>Addgene plasmid #173449 | pBN087 | depositor partial sequence | sequence record 336981 | E. coli E69 (O9a:K30) Wzc_K540M with Y717E
ATGACTTCAGTCACATCTAAGCAATCAACGATACTAGGATCTGATGAAATAGATTTAGGTCGCGTTATCG
GTGAGCTAATTGATCATCGTAAGCTTATTATATCTATAACATCGGTTTTTACCTTATTTGCAATACTCTA
TGCATTATTAGCGACTCCTATCTATGAGACGGATGCGCTAATTCAAATAGAGCAGAAGCAAGGTAATGCT
ATACTAAGCAGTCTAAGTCAGGTTTTACCTGATGGCCAACCCCAATCTGCACCTGAAACAGCTTTGCTAC
AATCTCGAATGATTCTTGGCAAAACTATAGATGATTTAAACCTTCAGATTCAAATTGAACAAAAATATTT
TCCTGTTATTGGCCGTGGGTTAGCAAGATTAATGGGAGAAAAACCAGGTAATATTGATATTACTCGGTTA
TATTTGCCTGATAGTGACGATATTAGTAATAATACTCCTAGTATAATATTAACAGTAAAAGATAAAGAAA
ATTATTCGATCAATAGCGATGGTATTCAACTCAATGGGGTTGTAGGGACGTTATTAAATGAAAAAGGGAT
ATCATTACTGGTTAACGAAATCGATGCTAAACCTGGAGATCAATTTGTTATTACACAGTTGCCTCGATTA
AAGGCCATTTCTGATCTTTTAAAAAGTTTTAGCGTTGCTGATTTGGGTAAAGATACGGGAATGTTAACGT
TGACTCTTACTGGAGATAACCCAAAAAGAATATCTCATATTTTGGACAGTATCAGTCAGAACTATCTTGC
ACAGAACATTGCTAGACAAGCTGCGCAGGATGCTAAAAGTCTCGAGTTTTTAAATCAACAATTACCCAAA
GTTCGTGCCGAATTAGATTCTGCGGAAGACAAGTTAAATGCTTATCGTAAGCAAAAAGACTCTGTTGACT
TGAATATGGAAGCTAAATCAGTACTTGATCAAATAGTTAACGTTGATAATCAACTAAATGAATTAACCTT
CCGTGAGGCAGAAGTTTCACAGCTATATACTAAGGAACATCCTACTTATAAGGCGTTAATGGAAAAACGG
CAAACACTTCAAGAAGAAAAATCTAAACTTAATAAGCGCGTTAGTAGTATGCCCTCGACCCAGCAGGAGG
TTCTGCGATTAAGTCGAGATGTTGAATCTGGTCGTGCTGTATATTTGCAATTGCTAAATCGGCAACAAGA
ATTAAACATTGCCAAATCAAGTGCTATTGGCAACGTTAGAATTATTGATAATGCTGTAACAGATCCTAAT
CCTGTAAGACCAAAGAAGACTATCATAATTGTAATAGGTGTTGTTTTAGGGCTAATCGTTTCGGTTGTAC
TGGTATTGTTCCAAGTGTTTCTACGCCGTGGTATCGAATCCCCAGAGCAACTCGAAGAAATCGGAATAAA
CGTGTATGCAAGTATTCCAATATCTGAATGGCTTACAAAAAATGCTCGTCAGTCAGGGAAAGTCAGAAAA
AATCAGTCAGACACATTGCTTGCTGTTGGTAATCCTGCCGATTTAGCTGTTGAGGCCATTCGTGGTTTAC
GCACAAGTTTGCATTTTGCAATGATGGAAGCAAAAAATAATGTCCTAATGATATCGGGTGCTAGTCCAAG
CGCAGGTATGACTTTTATTAGCAGTAACTTGGCAGCCACTATAGCAATTACAGGGAAAAAAGTTTTATTC
ATTGATGCTGACCTTCGTAAGGGATATGCTCATAAAATGTTTGGTCATAAAAACGATAAAGGATTATCTG
AGTTTTTATCTGGACAAGCCGCTGCTGAAATGATCATTGATAAAGTAGAAGGGGGGGGATTTGATTACAT
TGGTCGTGGACAAATTCCTCCAAACCCAGCTGAATTACTTATGCATCCGCGTTTTGAACAATTATTAAAT
TGGGCCTCACAAAATTATGATTTAATTATAATAGATACACCTCCAATTTTGGCAGTGACAGATGCTGCGA
TTATTGGTCGATATGCTGGAACATGTCTATTAGTCGCTCGCTTTGAAAAAAATACTGTTAAAGAAATTGA
TGTAAGTATGAAGCGGTTTGAGCAAAGTGGTGTGGTAGTCAAAGGCTGTATACTTAACGGTGTTGTAAAG
AAAGCTAGCAGCTACTATAGATATGGCCATAATCATTATGGCTATTCTGAGTATGATAAAAAACACCACC
ACCACCACCACTGA
